>Addgene plasmid #107959 | pCRB DRT7VTPLux*500 | depositor full sequence | sequence record 203745 | Full Sequence
TCCCTATCAGTGATAGAGATTGACATCCCTATCAGTGATAGAGATACTGAGCACATACTAGAGTCACACA
GGACTACTAGATGAAAAACATCAACGCGGACGACACCTACCGTATCATTAACAAAATCAAAGCGTGTCGT
TCTAACAACGATATTAACCAATGCCTGTCTGATATGACCAAAATGGTTCACTGTGAATATTATCTGCTGG
CCATCATTTATCCGCACAGCATGGTAAAATCCGATATTTCTATTCTGGATAACTACCCAAAAAAATGGCG
TCAGTACTATGATGACGCCAACCTGATCAAGTACGATCCGATCGTAGATTACTCTAACTCTAACCATTCC
CCGATTAACTGGAATATCTTTGAGAACAACGCGGTTAACAAAAAGTCCCCAAACGTTATCAAAGAAGCAA
AAACCAGCGGTCTGATCACCGGTTTCAGCTTCCCGATTCATACCGCGAACAACGGCTTCGGTATGCTGTC
TTTTGCGCACTCCGAAAAAGACAACTACATCGATTCTCTGTTCCTGCACGCGTGCATGAACATTCCTCTG
ATCGTTCCGTCCCTGGTTGATAACTATCGCAAGATTAACATTGCCAATAACAAAAGCAACAACGACCTGA
CCAAACGCGAGAAAGAATGCCTGGCATGGGCGTGCGAAGGTAAGTCCTCTTGGGACATCTCCAAAATTCT
GGGTTGCTCTGAACGCACCGTAACTTTCCATCTGACCAACGCGCAGATGAAACTGAACACCACGAATCGT
TGTCAATCTATCAGCAAAGCTATCCTGACCGGTGCGATCGATTGCCCGTATTTCAAAAACTAATAACTAA
TGGCCAGGCATCAAATAAAACGAAAGGCTCAGTCGAAAGACTGGGCCTTTCGTTTTATCTGTTGTTTGTC
GGTGAACGCTCTCTACTAGAGTCACACTGGCTCACCTTCGGGTGGGCCTTTCTGCGTTTATAAATTGTGA
GCGGATAACAATTGACATTGTGAGCGGATAACAAGATACTGAGCACATACTAGAGGGATATTAACTAATT
TAACGGCATCACGAGTAATGGCTCTGGTGGATGGTTTTCTGGAACTGGAACGTTCTTCTGGTAAACTGGA
ATGGAGCGCTATCCTGCAAAAAATGGCCTCTGACCTGGGTTTCTCTAAAATCCTGTTCGGCCTGCTGCCG
AAAGATTCCCAAGACTACGAAAACGCATTCATCGTAGGCAATTACCCGGCCGCGTGGCGTGAACATTATG
ATCGTGCCGGTTATGCACGTGTAGATCCAACCGTTTCCCATTGCACCCAGTCCGTGCTGCCGATTTTCTG
GGAACCGAGCATCTACCAGACCCGTAAACAGCACGAGTTCTTCGAAGAGGCGTCCGCGGCTGGTCTGGTT
TACGGCCTGACGATGCCGCTGCATGGTGCTCGTGGCGAACTGGGCGCTCTGTCTCTGTCCGTAGAAGCAG
AAAACCGCGCGGAGGCTAACCGTTTCATCGAATCTGTACTGCCGACCCTGTGGATGCTGAAAGATTATGC
ACTGCAATCCGGCGCGGGTCTGGCGTTCGAACACCCAGTTTCTAAACCGGTAGTTCTGACCAGCCGTGAA
AAAGAGGTCCTGCAATGGTGCGCTATCGGCAAAACCTCCTGGGAGATTTCTGTAATTTGCAACTGCTCTG
AAGCCAACGTCAACTTCCACATGGGTAACATTCGTCGTAAATTCGGTGTTACTTCTCGCCGCGTTGCAGC
GATTATGGCCGTTAACCTGGGCCTGATTACTCTGTAATAAGCATGCACCAGGCATCAAATAAAACGAAAG
GCTCAGTCGAAAGACTGGGCCTTTCGTTTTATCTGTTGTTTGTCGGTGAAACGCTCTCTACTAGAGTCAC
ACTGGCTCACCTTCGGGTGGGCCTTTCTGCGTTTATATACTAGAGTGAGCTCGACCTATAGGATCGTATA
GGTTTACGCAAGAAAATGGTTTGTTACTTTCGAATAAATACTAGAGTCACACAGGACTACTAGATGAACA
CGATTAACATCGCTAAGAACGACTTCTCTGACATCGAACTGGCTGCTATCCCGTTCAACACTCTGGCTGA
CCATTACGGTGAGCGTTTAGCTCGCGAACAGTTGGCCCTTGAGCATGAGTCTTACGAGATGGGTGAAGCA
CGCTTCCGCAAGATGTTTGAGCGTCAACTTAAAGCTGGTGAGGTTGCGGATAACGCTGCCGCCAAGCCTC
TCATCACTACCCTACTCCCTAAGATGATTGCACGCATCAACGACTGGTTTGAGGAAGTGAAAGCTAAGCG
CGGCAAGCGCCCGACAGCCTTCCAGTTCCTGCAAGAAATCAAGCCGGAAGCCGTAGCGTACATCACCATT
AAGACCACTCTGGCTTGCCTAACCAGTGCTGACAATACAACCGTTCAGGCTGTAGCAAGCGCAATCGGTC
GGGCCATTGAGGACGAGGCTCGCTTCGGTCGTATCCGTGACCTTGAAGCTAAGCACTTCAAGAAAAACGT
TGAGGAACAACTCAACAAGCGCGTAGGGCACGTCTACAAGTAATAATACTAGAGAAAGAGGAGAAATACT
AGATGGTGAGCAAGGGCGAGGAGCTGTTCACCGGGGTGGTGCCCATCCTGGTCGAGCTGGACGGCGACGT
AAACGGCCACAAGTTCAGCGTGTCCGGCGAGGGCGAGGGCGATGCCACCTACGGCAAGCTGACCCTGAAG
CTGATCTGCACCACCGGCAAGCTGCCCGTGCCCTGGCCCACCCTCGTGACCACCCTGGGCTACGGCCTGC
AGTGCTTCGCCCGCTACCCCGACCACATGAAGCAGCACGACTTCTTCAAGTCCGCCATGCCCGAAGGCTA
CGTCCAGGAGCGCACCATCTTCTTCAAGGACGACGGCAACTACAAGACCCGCGCCGAGGTGAAGTTCGAG
GGCGACACCCTGGTGAACCGCATCGAGCTGAAGGGCATCGACTTCAAGGAGGACGGCAACATCCTGGGGC
ACAAGCTGGAGTACAACTACAACAGCCACAACGTCTATATCACCGCCGACAAGCAGAAGAACGGCATCAA
GGCCAACTTCAAGATCCGCCACAACATCGAGGACGGCGGCGTGCAGCTCGCCGACCACTACCAGCAGAAC
ACCCCCATCGGCGACGGCCCCGTGCTGCTGCCCGACAACCACTACCTGAGCTACCAGTCCGCCCTGAGCA
AAGACCCCAACGAGAAGCGCGATCACATGGTCCTGCTGGAGTTCGTGACCGCCGCCGGGATCACTCTCGG
CATGGACGAGCTGTACAAGTAATAATACTAGAGCCAGGCATCAAATAAAACGAAAGGCTCAGTCGAAAGA
CTGGGCCTTTCGTTTTATCTGTTGTTTGTCGGTGAACGCTCTCTACTAGAGTCACACTGGCTCACCTTCG
GGTGGGCCTTTCTGCGTTTATATACTAGAGATGCAGGCTTCCTCGCTCACTGACTCGCTGCGCTCGGTCG
TTCGGCTGCGGCGAGCGGTATCAGCTCACTCAAAGGCGGTAATCTCGAGTCCCGTCAAGTCAGCGTAATG
CTCTGCCAGTGTTACAACCAATTAACCAATTCTGATTAGAAAAACTCATCGAGCATCAAATGAAACTGCA
ATTTATTCATATCAGGATTATCAATACCATATTTTTGAAAAAGCCGTTTCTGTAATGAAGGAGAAAACTC
ACCGAGGCAGTTCCATAGGATGGCAAGATCCTGGTATCGGTCTGCGATTCCGACTCGTCCAACATCAATA
CAACCTATTAATTTCCCCTCGTCAAAAATAAGGTTATCAAGTGAGAAATCACCATGAGTGACGACTGAAT
CCGGTGAGAATGGCAAAAGCTTATGCATTTCTTTCCAGACTTGTTCAACAGGCCAGCCATTACGCTCGTC
ATCAAAATCACTCGCATCAACCAAACCGTTATTCATTCGTGATTGCGCCTGAGCGAGACGAAATACGCGA
TCGCTGTTAAAAGGACAATTACAAACAGGAATCGAATGCAACCGGCGCAGGAACACTGCCAGCGCATCAA
CAATATTTTCACCTGAATCAGGATATTCTTCTAATACCTGGAATGCTGTTTTCCCGGGGATCGCAGTGGT
GAGTAACCATGCATCATCAGGAGTACGGATAAAATGCTTGATGGTCGGAAGAGGCATAAATTCCGTCAGC
CAGTTTAGTCTGACCATCTCATCTGTAACATCATTGGCAACGCTACCTTTGCCATGTTTCAGAAACAACT
CTGGCGCATCGGGCTTCCCATACAATCGATAGATTGTCGCACCTGATTGCCCGACATTATCGCGAGCCCA
TTTATACCCATATAAATCAGCATCCATGTTGGAATTTAATCGCGGCCTCGAGCAAGACGTTTCCCGTTGA
ATATGGCTCATAACACCCCTTGTATTACTGTTTATGTAAGCAGACAGTTTTATTGTTCATGATGATATAT
TTTTATCTTGTGCAATGTAACATCAGAGATTTTGAGACACAACGTGGCTTTGTTGAATAAATCGAACTTT
TGCTGAGTTGAAGGATCAGATCACCTACGTAATTAGTTAGTTAGCCCTTAGTGACTCGAATTCGCGGCCG
CTTCTAGAGTATAAACGCAGAAAGGCCCACCCGAAGGTGAGCCAGTGTGACTCTAGTAGAGAGCGTTCAC
CGACAAACAACAGATAAAACGAAAGGCCCAGTCTTTCGACTGAGCCTTTCGTTTTATTTGATGCCTGGCT
CTAGTATTATTACTTGTACAGCTCGTCCATGCCGAGAGTGATCCCGGCGGCGGTCACGAACTCCAGCAGG
ACCATGTGATCGCGCTTCTCGTTGGGGTCTTTGCTCAGCTTGGACTGGGTGCTCAGGTAGTGGTTGTCGG
GCAGCAGCACGGGGCCGTCGCCGATGGGGGTGTTCTGCTGGTAGTGGTCGGCGAGCTGCACGCCGCCGTC
CTCGATGTTGTGGCGGATCTTGAAGTTGGCCTTGATGCCGTTCTTCTGCTTGTCGGCGGTGATATAGACG
TTGTCGCTAAAGTAGTTGTACTCCAGCTTGTGCCCCAGGATGTTGCCGTCCTCCTTGAAGTCGATGCCCT
TCAGCTCGATGCGGTTCACCAGGGTGTCGCCCTCGAACTTCACCTCGGCGCGGGTCTTGTAGTTGCCGTC
GTCCTTGAAGAAGATGGTGCGCTCCTGGACGTAGCCTTCGGGCATGGCGGACTTGAAGAAGTCGTGCTGC
TTCATGTGGTCGGGGTAGCGGGCGAAGCACTGCACGCCCCAGGACAGGGTGGTCACGAGGGTGGGCCAGG
GCACGGGCAGCTTGCCGGTGGTGCAGATGAACTTCAGGGTCAGCTTGCCGTAGGTGGCATCGCCCTCGCC
CTCGCCGGACACGCTGAACTTGTGGCCGTTTACGTCGCCGTCCAGCTCGACCAGGATGGGCACCACCCCG
GTGAACAGCTCCTCGCCCTTGCTCACCATCTAGTATTTCTCCTCTTTCTCTAGTATTATTACGCGAACGC
GAAGTCCGACTCTAAGATGTCACGGAGGTTCAAGTTACCTTTAGCCGGAAGTGCTGGCATTTTGTCCAAT
TGAGACTCGTGCAACTGGTCAGCGAACTGGTCGTAGAAATCAGCCAGTACATCACAAGACTCATATGTGT
CAACCATAGTTTCGCGCACTGCTTTGAACAGGTTCGCAGCGTCAGCCGGAATGGTACCGAAGGAGTCGTG
AATCAGTGCAAAAGATTCGATTCCGTACTTCTCGTGTGCCCACACTACAGTCTTACGAAGGTGGCTACCG
TCTTGGCTGTGTACAAAGTTAGGAGCGATACCAGACTCCTGTTTGTGTGCATCAATCTCGCTATCTTTGT
TGGTGTTAATGGTAGGCTGTAAGCGGAACTGACCGAGGAACATCAGGTTCAAGCGCGTCTGAATAGGCTT
CTTGTATTCCTGCCACACAGGGAAACCATCAGGAGTTACCCAATGCACAGCGCAACGCTTGCGAAGAATC
TCTCCAGTCTTCTTATCTTTGACCTCAGCAGCCAGCAGCTTAGCAGCAGACTTAAGCCAGTTCATTGCTT
CAACCGCAGCTACCACCGTCACGCTCACAGATTCCCAAATCAGCTTAGCCATGTATCCAGCAGCCTGATT
CGGCTGAGTGAACATCAGACCCTTGCCGGAATCAATAGCTGGCTGAATGGTATCTTCCAGCACTTGTTGA
CGGAAGCCGAACTCTTTGGACCCGTAAGCCAGCGTCATGACTGAACGCTTAGTCACACTGCGAGTAACAC
CGTAAGCCAGCCATTGACCAGCCAGTGCCTTAGTGCCCAGCTTGACTTTCTCAGAGATTTCACCAGTGTT
CTCATCGGTCACGGTAACTACTTCGTTATCGGTCCCATTGATTGCGTCTGCTTGTAGAATCTCGTTGACT
TTCTTAGCAACAATCCCGTAGATGTCCTGAACGGTTTCACTAGGAAGCAAGTTAACCGCGCGACCACCTA
CCTCATCTCGGAGCATCGCGGAGAAGTGCTGGATGCCAGAGCAAGACCCGTCAAACGCCAGCGGAAGGGA
GCAGTTATAGCTCAGGCCGTGGTGCTGTACCCCAGCGTACTCAAAGCAGAACGCAAGGAAGCAGAACGGA
GAATCTTGCTCAGCCCACCAAGTGTTCTCCAGTGGAGACTTAGCGCAAGCCATGATGTTCTCGTGGTTTT
CCTCAATGAACTTGATGCGCTCAGGGAACGGAACCTTATCGACACCCGCACAGTTTGCACCGTGGATTTT
CAGCCAGTAGTAACCTTCCTTACCGATTGGTTTACCTTTCGCCAGCGTAAGCAGTCCTTTGGTCATATCG
TTACCTTGCGGGTTGAACATTGACACAGCGTAAACACGACCGCGCCAGTCCATGTTGTAAGGGAACCAGA
TGGCCTTATGGTTAGCAAACTTATTGGCTTGCTCAAGCATGAACTCAAGGCTGATACGGCGAGACTTGCG
AGCCTTGTCCTTGCGGTACACAGCAGCGGCAGCACGTTTCCACGCGGTGAGAGCCTCAGGATTCATGTCG
ATGTCTTCCGGTTTCATCGGGAGTTCTTCACGCTCAATCGCAGGGATGTCCTCGACCGGACAATGCTTCC
ACTTGGTGATTACGTTGGCGACCGCTAGGACTTTCTTGTTGATTTTCCATGCGGTGTTTTGCGCAATGTT
AATCGCTTTGTACACCTCAGGCATGTAAACGTCTTCGTAGCGCATCAGTGCTTTCTTACTGTGAGTACGC
ACCAGCGCCAGAGGACGACGACCGTTAGCCCAATAGCCACCACCAGTAATGCCAGTCCACGGCTTAGGAG
GAACTACGCAAGGTTGGAACATCGGAGAGATGCCAGCCAGCGCACCTGCACGGGTTGCGATAGCCTCAGC
GTATTCAGGTGCGAGTTCGATAGTCTCAGAGTCTTGACCTACTACGCCAGCATTTTGGCGGTGTAAGCTA
ACCATTCCGGTTGACTCAATGAGCATCTCGATGCAGCGTACTCCTACATGAATAGAGTCTTCCTTATGCC
ACGAAGACCACGCCTCGCCACCGAGTAGACCCTTAGAGAGCATGTCAGCCTCGACAACTTGCATAAATGC
TTTCATCTAGTAGTCCTGTGTGACTCTAGTATTTATTCGAAAGTAACAAACCATTTTCTTGCGTAAACTT
GTACGATCCTACAGGTGCATCTTCCCGACAACGCAGACCGTTCCGTGGCAAAGCAAAAGTTCAAAATCAC
CAACTGGTCCACCTACAACAAAGCTCTCATCAACCGTGGCTCCCTCACTTTCTGGCTGGATGATGGGGCG
ATTCAGGCCTGGTATGAGTCAGCAACACCTTCTTCACGAGGCAGACCTCAGCGCTAGCGGAGTGTATACT
GGCTTACTATGTTGGCACTGATGAGGGTGTCAGTGAAGTGCTTCATGTGGCAGGAGAAAAAAGGCTGCAC
CGGTGCGTCAGCAGAATATGTGATACAGGATATATTCCGCTTCCTCGCTCACTGACTCGCTACGCTCGGT
CGTTCGACTGCGGCGAGCGGAAATGGCTTACGAACGGGGCGGAGATTTCCTGGAAGATGCCAGGAAGATA
CTTAACAGGGAAGTGAGAGGGCCGCGGCAAAGCCGTTTTTCCATAGGCTCCGCCCCCCTGACAAGCATCA
CGAAATCTGACGCTCAAATCAGTGGTGGCGAAACCCGACAGGACTATAAAGATACCAGGCGTTTCCCCTG
GCGGCTCCCTCGTGCGCTCTCCTGTTCCTGCCTTTCGGTTTACCGGTGTCATTCCGCTGTTATGGCCGCG
TTTGTCTCATTCCACGCCTGACACTCAGTTCCGGGTAGGCAGTTCGCTCCAAGCTGGACTGTATGCACGA
ACCCCCCGTTCAGTCCGACCGCTGCGCCTTATCCGGTAACTATCGTCTTGAGTCCAACCCGGAAAGACAT
GCAAAAGCACCACTGGCAGCAGCCACTGGTAATTGATTTAGAGGAGTTAGTCTTGAAGTCATGCGCCGGT
TAAGGCTAAACTGAAAGGACAAGTTTTGGTGACTGCGCTCCTCCAAGCCAGTTACCTCGGTTCAAAGAGT
TGGTAGCTCAGAGAACCTTCGAAAAACCGCCCTGCAAGGCGGTTTTTTCGTTTTCAGAGCAAGAGATTAC
GCGCAGACCAAAACGATCTCAAGAAGATCATCTTATTAAGGGGTCTGACGCTCAGTGGAACGAAAACTCA
CGTTAAGGGATTTTGGTCATGAGATTATCAAAAAGGATCTTCACCTAGATCCTTTTAAATTAAAAATGAA
GTTTTAAATCAATCTAAAGTATATATGAGTAAACTTGGTCTGACAGTTACCAATGCTTAATCAGTGAGGC
ACCTATCTCAGCGATCTGTCTATTTCGTTCATCCATAGTTGCCTGACTCCCCGTCGTGTAGATAACTACG
ATACGGGAGGGCTTACCATCTGGCCCCAGTGCTGCAATGATACCGCGAGACCCACGCTCACCGGCTCCAG
ATTTATCAGCAATAAACCAGCCAGCCGGAAGGGCCGAGCGCAGAAGTGGTCCTGCAACTTTATCCGCCTC
CATCCAGTCTATTCCATGGTGCCACCTGACGTCTAAGAAACCATTATTATCATGACATTAACCTATAAAA
ATAGGCGTATCACGAGGCAGAATTTCAGATAAAAAAAATCCTTAGCTTTCGCTAAGGATGATTTCTGGAA
TTCGCGGCCGCTTCTAGAG
Features (pLannotate 1.2.2; 26 found; start..end, strand, type, name):
      1..19      +  protein_bind   tet operator: tetO; bacterial operator O2 for the tetR and tetA genes tetracycline repressor TetR
     25..44      +  promoter       H1-2O2 promoter (fragment): doxycycline-inducible variant of the human H1 RNA promoter (Henriksen et al., 2007)
     81..830     +  CDS            luxR: LUXR_ALIFS - Experimental evidence at protein level: Swiss-Prot protein existence level 1. Transcriptional activator of the bioluminescence operon. Binds to the OHHL autoinducer. From Aliivibrio fischeri (Vibrio fischeri).
    852..923     +  terminator     rrnB T1 terminator: transcription terminator T1 from the E. coli rrnB gene
    939..966     +  terminator     T7Te terminator: phage T7 early transcription terminator
    975..991     +  protein_bind   lac operator: The lac repressor binds to the lac operator to inhibit transcription in E. coli. This inhibition can be relieved by adding lactose or isopropyl-β-D-thiogalactopyranoside (IPTG). lac repressor encoded by lacI
    998..1014    +  protein_bind   lac operator: The lac repressor binds to the lac operator to inhibit transcription in E. coli. This inhibition can be relieved by adding lactose or isopropyl-β-D-thiogalactopyranoside (IPTG). lac repressor encoded by lacI
   1068..1784    +  CDS            lasR: LASR_PSEAE - Experimental evidence at protein level: Swiss-Prot protein existence level 1. Transcriptional activator of elastase structural gene (LasB). Binds to the PAI autoinducer. From Pseudomonas aeruginosa (strain ATCC 15692 / DSM 22644 / CIP 104116 / JCM 14847 / LMG 12228 / 1C / PRS 101 / PAO1).
   1806..1852    +  terminator     rrnB T1 terminator: transcription terminator T1 from the E. coli rrnB gene
   1894..1921    +  terminator     T7Te terminator: phage T7 early transcription terminator
   2024..2560    +  CDS            RPOL_BPT7 (fragment): Experimental evidence at protein level: Swiss-Prot protein existence level 1. Highly processive DNA-dependent RNA polymerase that catalyzes the transcription of class II and class III viral genes. Recognizes a specific promoter sequence and enters first into an 'abortive phase' where very short transcripts are synthesized and released before proceeding to the processive transcription of long RNA chains. Unwinds the double-stranded DNA to expose the coding strand for templating. Participates in the initiation of viral DNA replication presumably by making primers accessible to the DNA polymerase
   2593..3312    +  CDS            Venus: yellow fluorescent protein (YFP) with fast and efficient maturation (Nagai et al., 2002) mammalian codon-optimized
   3332..3403    +  terminator     rrnB T1 terminator: transcription terminator T1 from the E. coli rrnB gene
   3419..3446    +  terminator     T7Te terminator: phage T7 early transcription terminator
   3606..4421    -  CDS            KanR: aminoglycoside phosphotransferase; aph(3')-Ia; confers resistance to kanamycin in bacteria or G418 (Geneticin®) in eukaryotes
   4608..4629    +  misc_feature   BioBrick prefix: BioBrick prefix for parts that do not start with "ATG"
   4636..4663    -  terminator     T7Te terminator: phage T7 early transcription terminator
   4679..4750    -  terminator     rrnB T1 terminator: transcription terminator T1 from the E. coli rrnB gene
   4770..5489    -  CDS            mTurquoise2: enhanced monomeric variant of CFP (Goedhart et al., 2012) mammalian codon-optimized
   5522..7669    -  CDS            RPOL_BPT7 (fragment): Experimental evidence at protein level: Swiss-Prot protein existence level 1. Highly processive DNA-dependent RNA polymerase that catalyzes the transcription of class II and class III viral genes. Recognizes a specific promoter sequence and enters first into an 'abortive phase' where very short transcripts are synthesized and released before proceeding to the processive transcription of long RNA chains. Unwinds the double-stranded DNA to expose the coding strand for templating. Participates in the initiation of viral DNA replication presumably by making primers accessible to the DNA polymerase
   7890..7916    +  misc_feature   bom (fragment): basis of mobility region from pBR322
   8015..8070    -  rep_origin     RSF ori (fragment): Plasmids containing the RSF 1030 origin of replication can be propagated in E. coli cells that contain additional plasmids with compatible origins.
   8158..8702    -  rep_origin     p15A ori: Plasmids containing the medium-copy-number p15A origin of replication can be propagated in E. coli cells that contain a second plasmid with the ColE1 origin.
   8868..9113    -  CDS            bla(M) (fragment): β-lactamase lacking the signal sequence; bla(M); allows cytosolic expression of β-lactamase
   9192..9235    -  terminator     bacterial terminator: putative bacterial transcription terminator
   9238..9259    +  misc_feature   BioBrick prefix: BioBrick prefix for parts that do not start with "ATG"
