>Addgene plasmid #107959 | pCRB DRT7VTPLux*500 | addgene full sequence | sequence record 207975 | Addgene NGS Result
TCCCTATCAGTGATAGAGATTGACATCCCTATCAGTGATAGAGATACTGAGCACATACTAGAGTCACACA
GGACTACTAGATGAAAAACATCAACGCGGACGACACCTACCGTATCATTAACAAAATCAAAGCGTGTCGT
TCTAACAACGATATTAACCAATGCCTGTCTGATATGACCAAAATGGTTCACTGTGAATATTATCTGCTGG
CCATCATTTATCCGCACAGCATGGTAAAATCCGATATTTCTATTCTGGATAACTACCCAAAAAAATGGCG
TCAGTACTATGATGACGCCAACCTGATCAAGTACGATCCGATCGTAGATTACTCTAACTCTAACCATTCC
CCGATTAACTGGAATATCTTTGAGAACAACGCGGTTAACAAAAAGTCCCCAAACGTTATCAAAGAAGCAA
AAACCAGCGGTCTGATCACCGGTTTCAGCTTCCCGATTCATACCGCGAACAACGGCTTCGGTATGCTGTC
TTTTGCGCACTCCGAAAAAGACAACTACATCGATTCTCTGTTCCTGCACGCGTGCATGAACATTCCTCTG
ATCGTTCCGTCCCTGGTTGATAACTATCGCAAGATTAACATTGCCAATAACAAAAGCAACAACGACCTGA
CCAAACGCGAGAAAGAATGCCTGGCATGGGCGTGCGAAGGTAAGTCCTCTTGGGACATCTCCAAAATTCT
GGGTTGCTCTGAACGCACCGTAACTTTCCATCTGACCAACGCGCAGATGAAACTGAACACCACGAATCGT
TGTCAATCTATCAGCAAAGCTATCCTGACCGGTGCGATCGATTGCCCGTATTTCAAAAACTAATAACTAA
TGGCCAGGCATCAAATAAAACGAAAGGCTCAGTCGAAAGACTGGGCCTTTCGTTTTATCTGTTGTTTGTC
GGTGAACGCTCTCTACTAGAGTCACACTTGCTCACCTTCGGGTGGGCCTTTCTGCGTTTATAAATTGTGA
GCGGATAACAATTGACATTGTGAGCGGATAACAAGATACTGAGCACATACTAGAGGGATATTAACTAATT
TAACGGCATCACGAGTAATGGCTCTGGTGGATGGTTTTCTGGAACTGGAACGTTCTTCTGGTAAACTGGA
ATGGAGCGCTATCCTGCAAAAAATGGCCTCTGACCTGGGTTTCTCTAAAATCCTGTTCGGCCTGCTGCCG
AAAGATTCCCAAGACTACGAAAACGCATTCATCGTAGGCAATTACCCGGCCGCGTGGCGTGAACATTATG
ATCGTGCCGGTTATGCACGTGTAGATCCAACCGTTTCCCATTGCACCCAGTCCGTGCTGCCGATTTTCTG
GGAACCGAGCATCTACCAGACCCGTAAACAGCACGAGTTCTTCGAAGAGGCGTCCGCGGCTGGTCTGGTT
TACGGCCTGACGATGCCGCTGCATGGTGCTCGTGGCGAACTGGGCGCTCTGTCTCTGTCCGTAGAAGCAG
AAAACCGCGCGGAGGCTAACCGTTTCATCGAATCTGTACTGCCGACCCTGTGGATGCTGAAAGATTATGC
ACTGCAATCCGGCGCGGGTCTGGCGTTCGAACACCCAGTTTCTAAACCGGTAGTTCTGACCAGCCGTGAA
AAAGAGGTCCTGCAATGGTGCGCTATCGGCAAAACCTCCTGGGAGATTTCTGTAATTTGCAACTGCTCTG
AAGCCAACGTCAACTTCCACATGGGTAACATTCGTCGTAAATTCGGTGTTACTTCTCGCCGCGTTGCAGC
GATTATGGCCGTTAACCTGGGCCTGATTACTCTGTAATAAGCATGCACCAGGCATCAAATAAAACGAAAG
GCTCAGTCGAAAGACTTGGCCTTTCGTTTTATCTGTTGTTTGTCGGTGAACGCTCTCTACTAGAGTCACA
CTGGCTCACCTTCGGGTGGGCCTTTCTGCGTTTATATACTAGAGTGAGCTCGACCTATAGGATCGTATAG
GTTTACGCAAGAAAATGGTTTGTTACTTTCGAATAAATACTAGAGTCACACAGGACTACTAGATGAACAC
GATTAACATCGCTAAGAACGACTTCTCTGACATCGAACTGGCTGCTATCCCGTTCAACACTCTGGCTGAC
CATTACGGTGAGCGTTTAGCTCGCGAACAGTTGGCCCTTGAGCATGAGTCTTACGAGATGGGTGAAGCAC
GCTTCCGCAAGATGTTTGAGCGTCAACTTAAAGCTGGTGAGGTTGCGGATAACGCTGCCGCCAAGCCTCT
CATCACTACCCTACTCCCTAAGATGATTGCACGCATCAACGACTGGTTTGAGGAAGTGAAAGCTAAGCGC
GGCAAGCGCCCGACAGCCTTCCAGTTCCTGCAAGAAATCAAGCCGGAAGCCGTAGCGTACATCACCATTA
AGACCACTCTGGCTTGCCTAACCAGTGCTGACAATACAACCGTTCAGGCTGTAGCAAGCGCAATCGGTCG
GGCCATTGAGGACGAGGCTCGCTTCGGTCGTATCCGTGACCTTGAAGCTAAGCACTTCAAGAAAAACGTT
GAGGAACAACTCAACAAGCGCGTAGGGCACGTCTACAAGTAATAATACTAGAGAAAGAGGAGAAATACTA
GATGGTGAGCAAGGGCGAGGAGCTGTTCACCGGGGTGGTGCCCATCCTGGTCGAGCTGGACGGCGACGTA
AACGGCCACAAGTTCAGCGTGTCCGGCGAGGGCGAGGGCGATGCCACCTACGGCAAGCTGACCCTGAAGC
TGATCTGCACCACCGGCAAGCTGCCCGTGCCCTGGCCCACCCTCGTGACCACCCTGGGCTACGGCCTGCA
GTGCTTCGCCCGCTACCCCGACCACATGAAGCAGCACGACTTCTTCAAGTCCGCCATGCCCGAAGGCTAC
GTCCAGGAGCGCACCATCTTCTTCAAGGACGACGGCAACTACAAGACCCGCGCCGAGGTGAAGTTCGAGG
GCGACACCCTGGTGAACCGCATCGAGCTGAAGGGCATCGACTTCAAGGAGGACGGCAACATCCTGGGGCA
CAAGCTGGAGTACAACTACAACAGCCACAACGTCTATATCACCGCCGACAAGCAGAAGAACGGCATCAAG
GCCAACTTCAAGATCCGCCACAACATCGAGGACGGCGGCGTGCAGCTCGCCGACCACTACCAGCAGAACA
CCCCCATCGGCGACGGCCCCGTGCTGCTGCCCGACAACCACTACCTGAGCTACCAGTCCGCCCTGAGCAA
AGACCCCAACGAGAAGCGCGATCACATGGTCCTGCTGGAGTTCGTGACCGCCGCCGGGATCACTCTCGGC
ATGGACGAGCTGTACAAGTAATAATACTAGAGCCAGGCATCAAATAAAACGAAAGGCTCAGTCGAAAGAC
TGGGCCTTTCGTTTTATCTGTTGTTTGTCGGTGAACGCTCTCTACTAGAGTCACACTGGCTCACCTTCGG
GTGGGCCTTTCTGCGTTTATATACTAGAGATGCAGGCTTCCTCGCTCACTGACTCGCTGCGCTCGGTCGT
TCGGCTGCGGCGAGCGGTATCAGCTCACTCAAAGGCGGTAATCTCGAGTCCCGTCAAGTCAGCGTAATGC
TCTGCCAGTGTTACAACCAATTAACCAATTCTGATTAGAAAAACTCATCGAGCATCAAATGAAACTGCAA
TTTATTCATATCAGGATTATCAATACCATATTTTTGAAAAAGCCGTTTCTGTAATGAAGGAGAAAACTCA
CCGAGGCAGTTCCATAGGATGGCAAGATCCTGGTATCGGTCTGCGATTCCGACTCGTCCAACATCAATAC
AACCTATTAATTTCCCCTCGTCAAAAATAAGGTTATCAAGTGAGAAATCACCATGAGTGACGACTGAATC
CGGTGAGAATGGCAAAAGCTTATGCATTTCCTTCCAGACTTGTTCAACAGGCCAGCCATTACGCTCGTCA
TCAAAATCACTCGCATCAACCAAACCGTTATTCATTCGTGATTGCGCCTGAGCGAGACGAAATACGCGAT
CGCTGTTAAAAGGACAATTACAAACAGGAATCGAATGCAACCGGCGCAGGAACACTGCCAGCGCATCAAC
AATATTTTCACCTGAATCAGGATATTCTTCTAATACCTGGAATGCTGTTTTCCCGGGGATCGCAGTGGTG
AGTAACCATGCATCATCAGGAGTACGGATAAAATGCTTGATGGTCGGAAGAGGCATAAATTCCGTCAGCC
AGTTTAGTCTGACCATCTCATCTGTAACATCATTGGCAACGCTACCTTTGCCATGTTTCAGAAACAACTC
TGGCGCATCGGGCTTCCCATACAATCGATAGATTGTCGCACCTGATTGCCCGACATTATCGCGAGCCCAT
TTATACCCATATAAATCAGCATCCATGTTGGAATTTAATCGCGGCCTGGAGCAAGACGTTTCCCGTTGAA
TATGGCTCATAACACCACTTGTATTACTGTTTATGTAAGCAGACAGTTTTATTGTTCATGATGATATATT
TTTATCTTGTGCAATGTAACATCAGAGATTTTGAGACACAACGTGGCTTTGTTGAATAAATCGAACTTTT
GCTGAGTTGAAGGATCAGATCACCTACGTAATTAGTTAGTTAGCCCTTAGTGACTCGAATTCGCTGCCGC
TTCTAGAGTATAAACGCAGAAAGGCCCACCCGAAGGTGAGCCAGTGTGACTCTAGTAGAGAGCGTTCACC
GACAAACAACAGATAAAACGAAAGGCCCAGTCTTTCGACTGAGCCTTTCGTTTTATTTGATGCCTGGCTC
TAGTATTATCACTTGTACAGCTCGTCCATGCCGAGAGTGATCCCGGCGGCGGTCACGAACTCCAGCAGGA
CCATGTGATCGCGCTTCTCGTTGGGGTCTTTGCTCAGCTTGGACTGGGTGCTCAGGTAGTGGTTGTCGGG
CAGCAGCACGGGGCCGTCGCCGATGGGGGTGTTCTGCTGGTAGTGGTCGGCGAGCTGCACGCCGCCGTCC
TCGATGTTGTGGCGGATCTTGAAGTTGGCCTTGATGCCGTTCTTCTGCTTGTCGGCGGTGATATAGACGT
TGTCGCTAAAGTAGTTGTACTCCAGCTTGTGCCCCAGGATGTTGCCGTCCTCCTTGAAGTCGATGCCCTT
CAGCTCGATGCGGTTCACCAGGGTGTCGCCCTCGAACTTCACCTCGGCGCGGGTCTTGTAGTTGCCGTCG
TCCTTGAAGAAGATGGTGCGCTCCTGGACGTAGCCTTCGGGCATGGCGGACTTGAAGAAGTCGTGCTGCT
TCATGTGGTCGGGGTAGCGGGCGAAGCACTGCACGCCCCAGGACAGGGTGGTCACGAGGGTGGGCCAGGG
CACGGGCAGCTTGCCGGTGGTGCAGATGAACTTCAGGGTCAGCTTGCCGTAGGTGGCATCGCCCTCGCCC
TCGCCGGACACGCTGAACTTGTGGCCGTTTACGTCGCCGTCCAGCTCGACCAGGATGGGCACCACCCCGG
TGAACAGCTCCTCGCCCTTGCTCACCATCTAGTATTTCTCCTCTTTCTCTAGTATTATTACGCGAACGCG
AAGTCCGACTCTAAGATGTCACGGAGGTTCAAGTTACCTTTAGCCGGAAGTGCTGGCATTTTGTCCAATT
GAGACTCGTGCAACTGGTCAGCGAACTGGTCGTAGAAATCAGCCAGTACATCACAAGACTCATATGTGTC
AACCATAGTTTCGCGCACTGCTTTGAACAGGTTCGCAGCGTCAGCCGGAATGGTACCGAAGGAGTCGTGA
ATCAGTGCAAAAGATTCGATTCCGTACTTCTCGTGTGCCCACACTACAGTCTTACGAAGGTGGCTACCGT
CTTGGCTGTGTACAAAGTTAGGAGCGATACCAGACTCCTGTTTGTGTGCATCAATCTCGCTATCTTTGTT
GGTGTTAATGGTAGGCTGTAAGCGGAACTGACCGAGGAACATCAGGTTCAAGCGCGTCTGAATAGGCTTC
TTGTATTCCTGCCACACAGGGAAACCATCAGGAGTTACCCAATGCACAGCGCAACGCTTGCGAAGAATCT
CTCCAGTCTTCTTATCTTTGACCTCAGCAGCCAGCAGCTTAGCAGCAGACTTAAGCCAGTTCATTGCTTC
AACCGCAGCTACCACCGTCACGCTCACAGATTCCCAAATCAGCTTAGCCATGTATCCAGCAGCCTGATTC
GGCTGAGTGAACATCAGACCCTTGCCGGAATCAATAGCTGGCTGAATGGTATCTTCCAGCACTTGTTGAC
GGAAGCCGAACTCTTTGGACCCGTAAGCCAGCGTCATGACTGAACGCTTAGTCACACTGCGAGTAACACC
GTAAGCCAGCCATTGACCAGCCAGTGCCTTAGTGCCCAGCTTGACTTTCTCAGAGATTTCACCAGTGTTC
TCATCGGTCACGGTAACTACTTCGTTATCGGTCCCATTGATTGCGTCTGCTTGTAGAATCTCGTTGACTT
TCTTAGCAACAATCCCGTAGATGTCCTGAACGGTTTCACTAGGAAGCAAGTTAACCGCGCGACCACCTAC
CTCATCTCGGAGCATCGCGGAGAAGTGCTGGATGCCAGAGCAAGACCCGTCAAACGCCAGCGGAAGGGAG
CAGTTATAGCTCAGGCCGTGGTGCTGTACCCCAGCGTACTCAAAGCAGAACGCAAGGAAGCAGAACGGAG
AATCTTGCTCAGCCCACCAAGTGTTCTCCAGTGGAGACTTAGCGCAAGCCATGATGTTCTCGTGGTTTTC
CTCAATGAACTTGATGCGCTCAGGGAACGGAACCTTATCGACACCCGCACAGTTTGCACCGTGGATTTTC
AGCCAGTAGTAACCTTCCTTACCGATTGGTTTACCTTTCGCCAGCGTAAGCAGTCCTTTGGTCATATCGT
TACCTTGCGGGTTGAACATTGACACAGCGTAAACACGACCGCGCCAGTCCATGTTGTAAGGGAACCAGAT
GGCCTTATGGTTAGCAAACTTATTGGCTTGCTCAAGCATGAACTCAAGGCTGATACGGCGAGACTTGCGA
GCCTTGTCCTTGCGGTACACAGCAGCGGCAGCACGTTTCCACGCGGTGAGAGCCTCAGGATTCATGTCGA
TGTCTTCCGGTTTCATCGGGAGTTCTTCACGCTCAATCGCAGGGATGTCCTCGACCGGACAATGCTTCCA
CTTGGTGATTACGTTGGCGACCGCTAGGACTTTCTTGTTGATTTTCCATGCGGTGTTTTGCGCAATGTTA
ATCGCTTTGTACACCTCAGGCATGTAAACGTCTTCGTAGCGCATCAGTGCTTTCTTACTGTGAGTACGCA
CCAGCGCCAGAGGACGACGACCGTTAGCCCAATAGCCACCACCAGTAATGCCAGTCCACGGCTTAGGAGG
AACTACGCAAGGTTGGAACATCGGAGAGATGCCAGCCAGCGCACCTGCACGGGTTGCGATAGCCTCAGCG
TATTCAGGTGCGAGTTCGATAGTCTCAGAGTCTTGACCTACTACGCCAGCATTTTGGCGGTGTAAGCTAA
CCATTCCGGTTGACTCAATGAGCATCTCGATGCAGCGTACTCCTACATGAATAGAGTCTTCCTTATGCCA
CGAAGACCACGCCTCGCCACCGAGTAGACCCTTAGAGAGCATGTCAGCCTCGACAACTTGCATAAATGCT
TTCATCTAGTAGTCCTGTGTGACTCTAGTATTTATTCGAAAGTAACAAACCATTTTCTTGCGTAAACTTG
TACGATCCTACAGGTGCATCTTCCCGACAACGCAGACCGTTCCGTGGCAAAGCAAAAGTTCAAAATCACC
AACTGGTCCACCTACAACAAAGCTCTCATCAACCGTGGCTCCCTCACTTTCTGGCTGGATGATGGGGCGA
TTCGGGCCTGGTATGAGTCAGCAACACCTTCTTCACGAGGCAGACCTCAGCGCTAGCGGAGTGTATACTG
GCTTACTATGTTGGCACTGATGAGGGTGTCAGTGAAGTGCTTCATGTGGCAGGAGAAAAAAGGCTGCACC
GGTGCGTCAGCAGAATATGTGATACAGGATATATTCCGCTTCCTCGCTCACTGACTCGCTACGCTCGGTC
GTTCGACTGCGGCGAGCGGAAATGGCTTACGAACGGGGCGGAGATTTCCTGGAAGATGCCAGGAAGATAC
TTAACAGGGAAGTGAGAGGGCCGCGGCAAAGCCGTTTTTCCATAGGCTCCGCCCCCCTGACAAGCATCAC
GAAATATGACGCTCAAATCAGTGGTGGCGAAACCCGACAGGACTATAAAGATACCAGGCGTTTCCCCCTG
GCGGCTCCCTCGTGCGCTCTCCTGTTCCTGCCTTTCGGTTTACCGGTGTCATTCCGCTGTTATGGCCGCG
TTTGTCTCATTCCACGCCTGACACTCAGTTCCGGGTAGGCAGTTCGCTCCAAGCTGGACTGTATGCACGA
ACCCCCCGTTCAGTCCGACCGCTGCGCCTTATCCGGTAACTATCGTCTTGAGTCCAACCCGGAAAGACAT
GCAAAAGCACCACTGGCAGCAGCCACTGGTAATTGATTTAGAGGAGTTAGTCTTGAAGTCATGCGCCGGT
TAAGGCTAAACTGAAAGGACAAGTTTTGGTGACTGCGCTCCTCCAAGCCAGTTACCTCGGTTCAAAGAGT
TGGTAGCTCAGAGAACCTTCGAAAAACCGCCCTGCAAGGCGGTTTTTTCGTTCTCAGAGCAAGAGATTAC
GCGCAGACCAAAACGATCTCAAGAAGATCATCTTATTAAGGGGTCTGACGCTCAGTGGAACGAAAACTCA
CGTTAAGGGATTTTGGTCATGAGATTATCAAAAAGGATCTTCACCTAGATCCTTTTAAATTAAAAATGAA
GTTTTAAATCAATCTAAAGTATATATGAGTAAACTTGGTCTGACAGTTACCAATGCTTAATCAGTGAGGC
ACCTATCTCAGCGATCTGTCTATTTCGTTCATCCATAGTTGCCTGACTCCCCGTCGTGTAGATAACTACG
ATACGGGAGGGCTTACCATCTGGCCCCAGTGCTGCAATGATACCGCGAGACCCACGCTCACCGGCTCCAG
ATTTATCAGCAATAAACCAGCCAGCCGGAAGGGCCGAGCGCAGAAGTGGTCCTGCAACTTTATCCGCCTC
CATCCAGTCTATTCCATGGTGCCACCTGACGTCTAAGAAACCATTATTATCATGACATTAACCTATAAAA
ATAGGCGTATCACGAGGCAGAATTTCAGATAAAAAAAATCCTTAGCTTTCGCTAAGGATGATTTCTGGAA
TTCGCGGCCGCTTCTAGAG
Features (pLannotate 1.2.2; 26 found; start..end, strand, type, name):
      1..19      +  protein_bind   tet operator: tetO; bacterial operator O2 for the tetR and tetA genes tetracycline repressor TetR
     25..44      +  promoter       H1-2O2 promoter (fragment): doxycycline-inducible variant of the human H1 RNA promoter (Henriksen et al., 2007)
     81..830     +  CDS            luxR: LUXR_ALIFS - Experimental evidence at protein level: Swiss-Prot protein existence level 1. Transcriptional activator of the bioluminescence operon. Binds to the OHHL autoinducer. From Aliivibrio fischeri (Vibrio fischeri).
    852..923     +  terminator     rrnB T1 terminator: transcription terminator T1 from the E. coli rrnB gene
    940..966     +  terminator     T7Te terminator: phage T7 early transcription terminator
    975..991     +  protein_bind   lac operator: The lac repressor binds to the lac operator to inhibit transcription in E. coli. This inhibition can be relieved by adding lactose or isopropyl-β-D-thiogalactopyranoside (IPTG). lac repressor encoded by lacI
    998..1014    +  protein_bind   lac operator: The lac repressor binds to the lac operator to inhibit transcription in E. coli. This inhibition can be relieved by adding lactose or isopropyl-β-D-thiogalactopyranoside (IPTG). lac repressor encoded by lacI
   1068..1784    +  CDS            lasR: LASR_PSEAE - Experimental evidence at protein level: Swiss-Prot protein existence level 1. Transcriptional activator of elastase structural gene (LasB). Binds to the PAI autoinducer. From Pseudomonas aeruginosa (strain ATCC 15692 / DSM 22644 / CIP 104116 / JCM 14847 / LMG 12228 / 1C / PRS 101 / PAO1).
   1806..1877    +  terminator     rrnB T1 terminator: transcription terminator T1 from the E. coli rrnB gene
   1893..1920    +  terminator     T7Te terminator: phage T7 early transcription terminator
   2023..2559    +  CDS            RPOL_BPT7 (fragment): Experimental evidence at protein level: Swiss-Prot protein existence level 1. Highly processive DNA-dependent RNA polymerase that catalyzes the transcription of class II and class III viral genes. Recognizes a specific promoter sequence and enters first into an 'abortive phase' where very short transcripts are synthesized and released before proceeding to the processive transcription of long RNA chains. Unwinds the double-stranded DNA to expose the coding strand for templating. Participates in the initiation of viral DNA replication presumably by making primers accessible to the DNA polymerase
   2592..3311    +  CDS            Venus: yellow fluorescent protein (YFP) with fast and efficient maturation (Nagai et al., 2002) mammalian codon-optimized
   3331..3402    +  terminator     rrnB T1 terminator: transcription terminator T1 from the E. coli rrnB gene
   3418..3445    +  terminator     T7Te terminator: phage T7 early transcription terminator
   3605..4420    -  CDS            KanR: aminoglycoside phosphotransferase; aph(3')-Ia; confers resistance to kanamycin in bacteria or G418 (Geneticin®) in eukaryotes
   4607..4628    +  misc_feature   BioBrick prefix: BioBrick prefix for parts that do not start with "ATG"
   4635..4662    -  terminator     T7Te terminator: phage T7 early transcription terminator
   4678..4749    -  terminator     rrnB T1 terminator: transcription terminator T1 from the E. coli rrnB gene
   4772..5488    -  CDS            mTurquoise2: mTurquoise2 is a basic (constitutively fluorescent) cyan fluorescent protein published in 2012, derived from Aequorea victoria. It is reported to be a rapidly-maturing monomer with very low acid sensitivity.
   5521..7668    -  CDS            RPOL_BPT7 (fragment): Experimental evidence at protein level: Swiss-Prot protein existence level 1. Highly processive DNA-dependent RNA polymerase that catalyzes the transcription of class II and class III viral genes. Recognizes a specific promoter sequence and enters first into an 'abortive phase' where very short transcripts are synthesized and released before proceeding to the processive transcription of long RNA chains. Unwinds the double-stranded DNA to expose the coding strand for templating. Participates in the initiation of viral DNA replication presumably by making primers accessible to the DNA polymerase
   7889..7915    +  misc_feature   bom (fragment): basis of mobility region from pBR322
   8014..8069    -  rep_origin     RSF ori (fragment): Plasmids containing the RSF 1030 origin of replication can be propagated in E. coli cells that contain additional plasmids with compatible origins.
   8157..8702    -  rep_origin     p15A ori: Plasmids containing the medium-copy-number p15A origin of replication can be propagated in E. coli cells that contain a second plasmid with the ColE1 origin.
   8868..9113    -  CDS            bla(M) (fragment): β-lactamase lacking the signal sequence; bla(M); allows cytosolic expression of β-lactamase
   9192..9235    -  terminator     bacterial terminator: putative bacterial transcription terminator
   9238..9259    +  misc_feature   BioBrick prefix: BioBrick prefix for parts that do not start with "ATG"
