[The description below was written by a language model from this plasmid's Addgene catalogue record and pLannotate feature annotations shown in this document.]
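Description:
pCRB DRT7VTPLux*500 is a 9.3 kb bacterial expression and synthetic-biology plasmid built by Gibson assembly on the pR33S175 backbone. It is described as a "controller" plasmid for a study on programmed hierarchical patterning of bacterial populations. It replicates in E. coli from a p15A origin, which is compatible with ColE1-type plasmids, and is catalogued as low copy. Selection is by kanamycin through an aph(3')-Ia KanR gene. The short RSF ori, bom and β-lactamase matches are annotated only as fragments and appear to be backbone remnants rather than working parts. BioBrick prefix sequences flank some modules.

The payload has four transcription units, each closed by paired rrnB T1 and T7Te terminators. Two of them encode quorum-sensing receptors: luxR from Aliivibrio fischeri lies downstream of a tet operator-containing region, and lasR from Pseudomonas aeruginosa lies downstream of tandem lac operators. These transcriptional activators respond to their respective acyl-homoserine lactone autoinducers.

The other two units carry the listed insert, a modified T7 RNA polymerase, which is annotated as two separate fragments. A short fragment of about 540 bp is followed by Venus (mVenus), and a long fragment of about 2.15 kb on the opposite strand is followed by mTurquoise2. This layout suggests a split polymerase in which each half is co-expressed with its own fluorescent reporter, though the record does not say so explicitly.

The promoters driving these two units are not annotated. The plasmid name and purpose line point to engineered PLux* and PLas81* promoters, and the variant is defined by a relative RBS strength of about 558.5 at PLas81*. The depositor and sequencing-derived records give essentially identical feature maps.
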