Addgene plasmid #107959: pCRB DRT7VTPLux*500
Purpose: Controller plasmid [ca. 558.5 relative RBS strength at PLas81*]
Depositing lab: Jim Haseloff. Depositing organization: University of Cambridge. Publication: Programmed hierarchical patterning of bacterial populations. Boehm CR, Grant PK, Haseloff J. Nat Commun. 2018 Feb 22;9(1):776. doi: 10.1038/s41467-018-03069-3. PubMed 29472537.
Backbone
  Vector backbone: pR33S175
  Vector type: Bacterial Expression, Synthetic Biology
Growth in bacteria
  Bacterial resistance: Kanamycin, 50 μg/mL
  Growth temperature: 37°C
  Growth strain: Top10
  Copy number: Low Copy
Gene/Insert
  Gene/Insert name: T7RNAP (modified)
  Species: Synthetic
  Cloning method: Gibson Cloning
Terms and licenses: Academic/Nonprofit Terms; Industry Terms: Not Available to Industry
Depositor comments: Additional genes: mVenus, mTurquoise2, luxR, lasR . Please visit https://www.biorxiv.org/content/early/2017/10/17/204925 for bioRxiv preprint.
How to cite: pCRB DRT7VTPLux*500 was a gift from Jim Haseloff (Addgene plasmid # 107959 ; http://n2t.net/addgene:107959 ; RRID:Addgene_107959)
